Addgene plasmid #12656: pMT ERK1
Depositing lab: John Kyriakis. Depositing organization: Tufts Medical Center.
Backbone
  Vector backbone: pMT
  Backbone size w/o insert (bp): 5100
  Vector type: Mammalian Expression
Growth in bacteria
  Bacterial resistance: Ampicillin, 100 μg/mL
  Growth temperature: 37°C
  Growth strain: DH5alpha
  Copy number: High Copy
Gene/Insert
  Gene/Insert name: ERK1
  Species: R. norvegicus (rat)
  Entrez Gene: Mapk3 (a.k.a. ERK1, ERT2, Erk-1, Esrk1, MAPK1, MNK1, Prkm3, p44, p44erk1, p44mapk)
  Tag / fusion protein: HA (N terminal on backbone)
  Cloning method: Restriction Enzyme
  Sequencing primers: 5′ pMT2-F
Terms and licenses: Academic/Nonprofit Terms; Industry Terms: Not Available to Industry
How to cite: pMT ERK1 was a gift from John Kyriakis (Addgene plasmid # 12656 ; http://n2t.net/addgene:12656 ; RRID:Addgene_12656)
