[The description below was written by a language model from this plasmid's Addgene catalogue record.]
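Description:
pMT ERK1 is a mammalian expression plasmid built on the pMT backbone (about 5.1 kb without the insert) that carries the rat (Rattus norvegicus) ERK1 coding sequence, the product of the Mapk3 gene, also known as p44 MAPK. The insert was placed in the vector by restriction enzyme cloning, in frame with an HA epitope tag that is supplied by the backbone and sits at the N terminus of the protein. Cells transfected with the plasmid therefore produce HA-ERK1, which can be detected or immunoprecipitated with anti-HA antibodies and so distinguished from the endogenous kinase. In bacteria the plasmid is maintained at high copy number and selected with ampicillin.

The record does not state which promoter drives expression, what polyadenylation signal or origin of replication is present, or whether there is any marker for selection in mammalian cells. No feature table is provided, so these elements cannot be confirmed, and neither the insert size nor any mutation relative to the wild-type sequence is listed. ERK1 is a serine/threonine kinase of the classical MAP kinase cascade, activated downstream of Ras, Raf and MEK in response to growth factors and other mitogenic stimuli. A tagged expression construct of this kind is generally suited to transient transfection studies of MAPK signalling, such as recovering the tagged kinase for immune-complex kinase assays, monitoring its activating phosphorylation, or examining interactions with upstream regulators and substrates, although the record itself does not specify an intended application.
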