>Addgene plasmid #12656 | pMT ERK1 | addgene partial sequence | sequence record 19067 | pMT2-F 5'-TTGCCTTTCTCTCCACAGGT-3'
ACGATGTTCCAGATTACGCTGGAATTTCCGGGGCGGCGGCGGCGGCTCCGGGGGGCGGGGGCGGGGAGCC
CAGGGGAACTGCTGGGGTCGTCCCGGTGGTCCCCGGGGAGGTGGAGGTGGTGAAGGGGCAGCCATTCGAC
GTGGGCCCACGCTACACGCAGCTGCAGTACATCGGCGAGGGCGCGTACGGCATGGTCAGCTCAGCATATG
ACCACGTGCGCAAGACCAGAGTGGCTATCAAGAAGATCAGCCCCTTCGAGCATCAAACCTACTGTCAGCG
CACGCTGAGAGAAATCCAGATCTTGCTGCGATTCCGCCATGAGAATGTCATAGGCATCCGAGACATCCTC
AGAGCACCCACCCTGGAAGCCATGAGAGATGTTTACATTGTTCAGGACCTCATGGAGACGGACCTGTACA
AGCTGCTAAAGAGCCAGCAGCTGAGCAATGACCACATCTGCTACTTCCTCTACCAGATCCTCCGGGGCCT
CAAGTACATACACTCGGCCAATGTGCTGCACCGGGACCTGAAGCCCTCCAATCTGCTTATCAACACCACC
TGCGACCTTAAGATCTGTGATTTTGGCCTTGCCCGGATTGCTGACCCTGAGCACGACCACACTGGCTTTC
TGACCGAGTATGTGGCCACACGCTGGTACCGAGCCC
